Addgene plasmid #193418: pNC-BiFC-VD1
Purpose: (Empty Backbone) Nimble cloning-compatible vector for plant BiFC
Depositing lab: Pu Yan. Depositing organization: Chinese Academy of Tropical Agricultural Sciences. Publication: A Nimble Cloning-compatible vector system for high-throughput gene functional analysis in plants. Yan P, Tuo D, Shen W, Deng H, Zhou P, Gao X. Plant Commun. 2023 Mar 13;4(2):100471. doi: 10.1016/j.xplc.2022.100471. Epub 2022 Nov 9. PubMed 36352791.
Backbone
  Vector backbone: pCambia
  Vector type: Plant Expression
Growth in bacteria
  Bacterial resistance: Kanamycin, 50 μg/mL
  Growth temperature: 37°C
  Growth strain: ccdB Survival
  Copy number: High Copy
Gene/Insert
  Gene/Insert name: None
Terms and licenses: Academic/Nonprofit Terms; Industry Terms: Not Available to Industry
Depositor comments: nVenus-NC frame and cVenus-NC frame
How to cite: pNC-BiFC-VD1 was a gift from Pu Yan (Addgene plasmid # 193418 ; http://n2t.net/addgene:193418 ; RRID:Addgene_193418)
