[The description below was written by a language model from this plasmid's Addgene catalogue record and pLannotate feature annotations shown in this document.]
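Description:
pNC-BiFC-VD1 is an empty pCambia-based binary T-DNA vector of about 14.3 kb, built for bimolecular fluorescence complementation (BiFC) assays in plants and compatible with the Nimble Cloning system. Outside the T-DNA borders it carries the usual pCambia maintenance functions. A ColE1/pMB1-type origin with the pBR322 bom region supports replication in E. coli. The pVS1 oriV, RepA and StaA support stable replication in Agrobacterium. A kanamycin resistance gene (aphA-3 type) provides bacterial selection. Because the plasmid contains ccdB, it has to be propagated in a ccdB-tolerant strain.

Between the left and right borders lie two parallel expression cassettes, which the depositor describes as an nVenus-NC frame and a cVenus-NC frame. Each is driven by a CaMV 35S promoter, preceded by upstream CaMV sequence that the annotation reads as a viral ORF fragment, and is followed by the TMV Ω translational enhancer. The first cassette encodes an N-terminal Venus/SYFP2-type fragment and ends in the OCS terminator. The second encodes a C-terminal Venus fragment (VC155-like) with a partial FLAG tag match and ends in the NOS terminator. In both, a cat promoter-driven ccdB counterselection cassette sits downstream of the fluorescent protein fragment. This marks the cloning site, so a gene of interest would replace ccdB and be fused to the C-terminal side of the Venus half. Two candidate interactors can therefore be expressed from a single T-DNA, and yellow fluorescence is restored if they associate.

A third, oppositely oriented cassette uses the MAS promoter and terminator to express mTurquoise2 fused to an N-terminal fragment of Arabidopsis β-1,2-xylosyltransferase. This probably serves as a cyan reference marker for transformed cells, though the record does not state its purpose. Only a short remnant of the bar gene is annotated, and no intact plant selectable marker is listed.
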