Features (pLannotate 1.2.2; 32 found; start..end, strand, type, name):
      1..25      +  misc_feature   LB T-DNA repeat: left border repeat from nopaline C58 T-DNA
    111..363     -  terminator     MAS terminator: mannopine synthase terminator
    377..412     -  CDS            BlpR (fragment): phosphinothricin acetyltransferase; Streptomyces hygroscopicus bar; confers resistance to bialophos or phosphinothricin
    416..1129    -  CDS            mTurquoise2: mTurquoise2 is a basic (constitutively fluorescent) cyan fluorescent protein published in 2012, derived from Aequorea victoria. It is reported to be a rapidly-maturing monomer with very low acid sensitivity.
   1130..1234    -  CDS            XYLT (fragment): XYLT_ARATH - Experimental evidence at protein level: Swiss-Prot protein existence level 1. Glycosyltransferase involved in the xylosylation of N-glycans (PubMed:10781814, PubMed:12943552, PubMed:15013764, PubMed:15686448). Possesses beta-1,2-xylosyltransferase activity, transferring xylose from UDP-xylose to the core beta-linked mannose of N-glycans (PubMed:10781814, PubMed:12943552, PubMed:15013764, PubMed:15686448). Involved in the biosynthesis of glycoprotein bound N-glycans (PubMed:15686448, PubMed:22024534). Does not require metal ions for its activity (PubMed:15686448). From Arabidopsis
   1238..1618    -  promoter       MAS promoter: mannopine synthase promoter (Velten et al., 1984)
   1618..2430    +  CDS            IBMP_CAMVB (fragment): Experimental evidence at protein level: Swiss-Prot protein existence level 1. Enhances the ribosomal termination-reinitiation event leading to the translation of major open reading frames on the polycistronic viral RNAs. From Cauliflower mosaic virus (strain Bari 1) (CaMV).
   2614..2959    +  promoter       CaMV 35S promoter: strong constitutive promoter from cauliflower mosaic virus
   2989..3043    +  misc_feature   TMV Ω: translational enhancer from the tobacco mosaic virus 5'-leader sequence (Gallie et al., 1988)
   3045..3675    +  CDS            SYFP2 (fragment): monomeric optimized variant of EYFP, identical to mVenus but with L68V (Kremers et al., 2006) mammalian codon-optimized
   3877..3979    +  promoter       cat promoter: promoter of the E. coli cat gene encoding chloramphenicol acetyltransferase
   4010..4312    +  CDS            ccdB: CCDB_ECOLI - Also known as G, letB, letD. Experimental evidence at protein level: Swiss-Prot protein existence level 1. Toxic component of a type II toxin-antitoxin (TA) system, functioning in plasmid maintainence. Responsible for the post- segregational killing (PSK) of plasmid-free cells, also referred to as a plasmid addiction system. Half-life of over 2 hours. Cell killing by CcdB is accompanied by filamentation, defects in chromosome and plasmid segregation, defects in cell division, formation of anucleate cells, decreased DNA synthesis and plasmid loss. Interferes with the activity of DN
   4411..5118    +  terminator     OCS terminator: octopine synthase terminator
   5132..5935    +  CDS            IBMP_CAMVB (fragment): Experimental evidence at protein level: Swiss-Prot protein existence level 1. Enhances the ribosomal termination-reinitiation event leading to the translation of major open reading frames on the polycistronic viral RNAs. From Cauliflower mosaic virus (strain Bari 1) (CaMV).
   6119..6464    +  promoter       CaMV 35S promoter: strong constitutive promoter from cauliflower mosaic virus
   6493..6547    +  misc_feature   TMV Ω: translational enhancer from the tobacco mosaic virus 5'-leader sequence (Gallie et al., 1988)
   6552..6638    +  CDS            VC155 (fragment): C-terminal fragment of mVenus for use in bimolecular fluorescence complementation (BiFC) (Kodama and Hu, 2010)
   6684..6708    +  CDS            2xFLAG (fragment): two tandem FLAG® epitope tags
   6934..7036    +  promoter       cat promoter: promoter of the E. coli cat gene encoding chloramphenicol acetyltransferase
   7067..7369    +  CDS            ccdB: CCDB_ECOLI - Also known as G, letB, letD. Experimental evidence at protein level: Swiss-Prot protein existence level 1. Toxic component of a type II toxin-antitoxin (TA) system, functioning in plasmid maintainence. Responsible for the post- segregational killing (PSK) of plasmid-free cells, also referred to as a plasmid addiction system. Half-life of over 2 hours. Cell killing by CcdB is accompanied by filamentation, defects in chromosome and plasmid segregation, defects in cell division, formation of anucleate cells, decreased DNA synthesis and plasmid loss. Interferes with the activity of DN
   7461..7713    +  terminator     NOS terminator: nopaline synthase terminator and poly(A) signal
   7740..7760    +  misc_feature   MCS (fragment): pUC18/19 multiple cloning site
   7763..7917    +  CDS            lacZα (fragment): LacZα fragment of β-galactosidase; lacZ fragment
   7983..8007    +  misc_feature   RB T-DNA repeat: right border repeat from nopaline C58 T-DNA
   8347..8748    +  CDS            Y4CG_SINFN (fragment): Protein inferred from homology: Swiss-Prot protein existence level 3. From Sinorhizobium fredii (strain NBRC 101917 / NGR234).
   9308..9937    +  CDS            pVS1 StaA: stability protein from the Pseudomonas plasmid pVS1 (Heeb et al., 2000)
  10366..11439   +  CDS            pVS1 RepA: replication protein from the Pseudomonas plasmid pVS1 (Heeb et al., 2000)
  11505..11699   +  rep_origin     pVS1 oriV: origin of replication for the Pseudomonas plasmid pVS1 (Heeb et al., 2000)
  11902..11941   +  CDS            rop (fragment): Rop protein, which maintains plasmids at low copy number; rop
  12043..12183   +  misc_feature   bom: basis of mobility region from pBR322
  12369..12957   -  rep_origin     ori: high-copy-number ColE1/pMB1/pBR322/pUC origin of replication
  13044..13838   -  CDS            KanR: aminoglycoside phosphotransferase; aphA-3; confers resistance to kanamycin
>Addgene plasmid #193418 | pNC-BiFC-VD1 | addgene full sequence | sequence record 379610 | Addgene NGS Result
TGGCAGGATATATTGTGGTGTAAACAAATTGACGCTTAGACAACTTAATAACACATTGCGGACGTTTTTA
ATGTACTGAATTAACGCCGAATTAATTCGAGCTCGGATCTGATAATTTATTTGAAAATTCATAAGAAAAG
CAAACGTTACATGAATTGATGAAACAATACAAAGACAGATAAAGCCACGCACATTTAGGATATTGGCCGA
GATTACTGAATATTGAGTAAGATCACGGAATTTCTGACAGGAGCATGTCTTCAATTCAGCCCAAATGGCA
GTTGAAATACTCAAACCGCCCCATATGCAGGAGCGGATCATTCATTGTTTGTTTGGTTGCCTTTGCCAAC
ATGGGAGTCCAAGATTCTGCAGTCAAATCTCGGTGACGGGCAGGACCGGACGGGGCGGTACCTCACTTGT
ACAGCTCGTCCATGCCGAGAGTAATTCCAGCAGCTGTAACAAATTCCAAAAGAACCATGTGATCTCTCTT
TTCATTAGGGTCTTTAGACAACTTAGATTGAGTAGACAAATAGTGGTTATCAGGCAAAAGAACTGGTCCA
TCACCAATAGGAGTATTTTGCTGATAATGATCAGCCAATTGAACTCCACCATCTTCAATATTATGTCTAA
TCTTAAAATTAGCTTTAATTCCATTCTTTTGTTTATCAGCAGTAATATAAACATTATCTGAAAAGTAATT
ATACTCCAACTTATGACCCAAAATATTTCCATCTTCTTTAAAGTCAATACCCTTCAACTCAATTCTATTA
ACCAAAGTATCTCCTTCAAACTTCACTTCAGCTCTAGTCTTATAATTTCCATCGTCCTTAAAGAAGATAG
TTCTCTCTTGAACATATCCTTCAGGCATAGCAGACTTAAAGAAATCATGTTGTTTCATGTGGTCAGGGTA
TCTAGCAAAACATTGAACTCCCCAAGACAAAGTTGTCACAAGAGTCGGCCAAGGAACCGGCAACTTTCCA
GTTGTACAAATAAACTTCAAAGTGAGCTTTCCATAAGTAGCATCTCCCTCACCCTCACCACTAACAGAAA
ACTTATGTCCATTAACGTCGCCATCCAATTCAACAAGAATAGGCACAACTCCAGTAAACAGCTCCTCGCC
CTTGCTCACTGAGAAAGATGAACTGTGGAACACGAAGTAGATGATAAGGAACAAACTGTTGAGAAGCAAC
ATATACAGGAATATCTTCAGAATCTTAGGGTTCCGCTTACTCATTCGCGATTTGGTGTATCGAGATTGGT
TATGAAATTCAGATGCTAGTGTAATGTATTGGTAATTTGGGAAGATATAATAGGAAGCAAGGCTATTTAT
CCATTTCTGAAAAGGCGAAATGGCGTCACCGCGAGCGTCACGCGCATTCCGTTCTTGCTGTAAAGCGTTG
TTTGGTACACTTTTGACTAGCGAGGCTTGGCGTGTCAGCGTATCTATTCAAAAGTCGTTAATGGCTGCGG
ATCAAGAAAAAGTTGGAATAGAAACAGAATACCCGCGAAATTCAGGCCCGGTTGCCATGTCCTACACGCC
GAAATAAACGACCAAATTAGTAGAAAAATAAAAACTGACTCGGATACTTACGTCACGTCTTGCGCACTGA
TTTGAAAAATCTCAGAATTCCAATCCCACAAAAATCTGAGCTTAACAGCACAGTTGCTCCTCTCAGAGCA
GAATCGGGTATTCAACACCCTCATATCAACTACTACGTTGTGTATAACGGTCCACATGCCGGTATATACG
ATGACTGGGGTTGTACAAAGGCGGCAACAAACGGCGTTCCCGGAGTTGCACACAAGAAATTTGCCACTAT
TACAGAGGCAAGAGCAGCAGCTGACGCGTACACAACAAGTCAGCAAACAGACAGGTTGAACTTCATCCCC
AAAGGAGAAGCTCAACTCAAGCCCAAGAGCTTTGCTAAGGCCCTAACAAGCCCACCAAAGCAAAAAGCCC
ACTGGCTCACGCTAGGAACCAAAAGGCCCAGCAGTGATCCAGCCCCAAAAGAGATCTCCTTTGCCCCGGA
GATTACAATGGACGATTTCCTCTATCTTTACGATCTAGGAAGGAAGTTCGAAGGTGAAGGTGACGACACT
ATGTTCACCACTGATAATGAGAAGGTTAGCCTCTTCAATTTCAGAAAGAATGCTGACCCACAGATGGTTA
GAGAGGCCTACGCAGCAGGTCTCATCAAGACGATCTACCCGAGTAACAATCTCCAGGAGATCAAATACCT
TCCCAAGAAGGTTAAAGATGCAGTCAAAAGATTCAGGACTAATTGCATCAAGAACACAGAGAAAGACATA
TTTCTCAAGATCAGAAGTACTATTCCAGTATGGACGATTCAAGGCTTGCTTCATAAACCAAGGCAAGTAA
TAGAGATTGGAGTCTCTAAAAAGGTAGTTCCTACTGAATCTAAGGCCATGCATGGAGTCTAAGATTCAAA
TCGAGGATCTAACAGAACTCGCCGTGAAGACTGGCGAACAGTTCATACAGAGTCTTTTACGACTCAATGA
CAAGAAGAAAATCTTCGTCAACATGGTGGAGCACGACACTCTGGTCTACTCCAAAAATGTCAAAGATACA
GTCTCAGAAGACCAAAGGGCTATTGAGACTTTTCAACAAAGGATAATTTCGGGAAACCTCCTCGGATTCC
ATTGCCCAGCTATCTGTCACTTCATCGAAAGGACAGTAGAAAAGGAAGGTGGCTCCTACAAATGCCATCA
TTGCGATAAAGGAAAGGCTATCATTCAAGATCTCTCTGCCGACAGTGGTCCCAAAGATGGACCCCCACCC
ACGAGGAGCATCGTGGAAAAAGAAGACGTTCCAACCACGTCTTCAAAGCAAGTGGATTGATGTGACATCT
CCACTGACGTAAGGGATGACGCACAATCCCACTATCCTTCGCAAGACCCTTCCTCTATATAAGGAAGTTC
ATTTCATTTGGAGAGGACACGCTCGAGTATAAGAGCTCTATTTTTACAACAATTACCAACAACAACAAAC
AACAAACAACATTACAATTACATTTACAATTACAATGGTGAGCAAGGGCGAGGAGCTGTTCACCGGGGTG
GTGCCCATCCTGGTCGAGCTGGACGGCGACGTAAACGGCCACAAGTTCAGCGTGTCCGGCGAGGGCGAGG
GCGATGCCACCTACGGCAAGCTGACCCTGAAGCTGATCTGCACCACCGGCAAGCTGCCCGTGCCCTGGCC
CACCCTCGTGACCACCCTGGGCTACGGCCTGCAGTGCTTCGCCCGCTACCCCGACCACATGAAGCAGCAC
GACTTCTTCAAGTCCGCCATGCCCGAAGGCTACGTCCAGGAGCGCACCATCTTCTTCAAGGACGACGGCA
ACTACAAGACCCGCGCCGAGGTGAAGTTCGAGGGCGACACCCTGGTGAACCGCATCGAGCTGAAGGGCAT
CGACTTCAAGGAGGACGGCAACATCCTGGGGCACAAGCTGGAGTACAACTACAACAGCCACAACGTCTAT
ATCACCGCCGACAAGCAGAAGAACGGCATCAAGGCCAACTTCAAGATCCGCCACAACATCGAGGACGGCG
GCGTGCAGCTCGCCGACCACTACCAGCAGAACACCCCCATCGGCGACGGCCCCGTGCTGCTGCCCGACAA
CCACTACCTGAGCTACCAGTCCAAGCTGAGCAAAGGAGCCAGTGGAGGTGGGTCAGAGTGGTCTCTGTCC
AGTCCTGGCCTCGTCGGCCATTCTCGACTAAGTTGGCAGCATCACCCGACGCACTTTGCGCCGAATAAAT
ACCTGTGACGGAAGATCACTTCGCAGAATAAATAAATCCTGGTGTCCCTGTTGATACCGGGAAGCCCTGG
GCCAACTTTTGGCGAAAATGAGACGTTGATCGGCACGTAAGAGGTTCCAACTTTCACCATAATGAAATAA
GATCACTACCGGGCGTATTTTTTGAGTTATCGAGATTTTCAGGAGCTAAGGAAGCTAAACTTTTGCTGAC
GAGAACAGGGACTGGTGAAATGCAGTTTAAGGTTTACACCTATAAAAGAGAGAGCCGTTATCGTCTGTTT
GTGGATGTACAGAGTGATATTATTGACACGCCTGGGCGACGGATGGTGATCCCCCTGGCCAGTGCACGTC
TGCTGTCAGATAAAGTCTCCCGTGAACTTTACCCGGTGGTGCATATCGGGGATGAAAGCTGGCGCATGAT
GACCACCGATATGGCCAGTGTGCCGGTATCCGTTATCGGGGAAGAAGTGGCTGATCTCAGCCACCGCGAA
AATGACATCAAAAACGCCATTAACCTGATGTTCTGGGGAATATAAATGTCAGGCTCCCTTATACACAGGG
CCAGTCTGGCCACTTGTGGTCTGCTGAGACCTAGTTAATCTAGACCCGGGGGTTAATTAACCCTAGAGTC
CTGCTTTAATGAGATATGCGAGACGCCTATGATCGCATGATATTTGCTTTCAATTCTGTTGTGCACGTTG
TAAAAAACCTGAGCATGTGTAGCTCAGATCCTTACCGCCGGTTTCGGTTCATTCTAATGAATATATCACC
CGTTACTATCGTATTTTTATGAATAATATTCTCCGTTCAATTTACTGATTGTACCCTACTACTTATATGT
ACAATATTAAAATGAAAACAATATATTGTGCTGAATAGGTTTATAGCGACATCTATGATAGAGCGCCACA
ATAACAAACAATTGCGTTTTATTATTACAAATCCAATTTTAAAAAAAGCGGCAGAACCGGTCAAACCTAA
AAGACTGATTACATAAATCTTATTCAAATTTCAAAAGTGCCCCAGGGGCTAGTATCTACGACACACCGAG
CGGCGAACTAATAACGCTCACTGAAGGGAACTCCGGTTCCCCGCCGGCGCGCATGGGTGAGATTCCTTGA
AGTTGAGTATTGGCCGTCCGCTCTACCGAAAGTTACGGGCACCATTCAACCCGGTCCAGCACGGCGGCCG
GGTAACCGACTTGCTGCCCCGAGAATTATGCAGCATTTTTTTGGTGTATGTGGGCCCCAAATGAAGTGCA
GGTCAAACCTTGACAGTGACGACAAATCGTTGGGCGGGTCCAGGGCGAATTTTGCGACAACATGTCGAGG
CTCAGCAGGACCTGCTCATATGTTCCAATCCCACAAAAATCTGAGCTTAACAGCACAGTTGCTCCTCTCA
GAGCAGAATCGGGTATTCAACACCCTCATATCAACTACTACGTTGTGTATAACGGTCCACATGCCGGTAT
ATACGATGACTGGGGTTGTACAAAGGCGGCAACAAACGGCGTTCCCGGAGTTGCACACAAGAAATTTGCC
ACTATTACAGAGGCAAGAGCAGCAGCTGACGCGTACACAACAAGTCAGCAAACAGACAGGTTGAACTTCA
TCCCCAAAGGAGAAGCTCAACTCAAGCCCAAGAGCTTTGCTAAGGCCCTAACAAGCCCACCAAAGCAAAA
AGCCCACTGGCTCACGCTAGGAACCAAAAGGCCCAGCAGTGATCCAGCCCCAAAAGAGATCTCCTTTGCC
CCGGAGATTACAATGGACGATTTCCTCTATCTTTACGATCTAGGAAGGAAGTTCGAAGGTGAAGGTGACG
ACACTATGTTCACCACTGATAATGAGAAGGTTAGCCTCTTCAATTTCAGAAAGAATGCTGACCCACAGAT
GGTTAGAGAGGCCTACGCAGCAGGTCTCATCAAGACGATCTACCCGAGTAACAATCTCCAGGAGATCAAA
TACCTTCCCAAGAAGGTTAAAGATGCAGTCAAAAGATTCAGGACTAATTGCATCAAGAACACAGAGAAAG
ACATATTTCTCAAGATCAGAAGTACTATTCCAGTATGGACGATTCAAGGCTTGCTTCATAAACCAAGGCA
AGTAATAGAGATTGGAGTCTCTAAAAAGGTAGTTCCTACTGAATCTAAGGCCATGCATGGAGTCTAAGAT
TCAAATCGAGGATCTAACAGAACTCGCCGTGAAGACTGGCGAACAGTTCATACAGAGTCTTTTACGACTC
AATGACAAGAAGAAAATCTTCGTCAACATGGTGGAGCACGACACTCTGGTCTACTCCAAAAATGTCAAAG
ATACAGTCTCAGAAGACCAAAGGGCTATTGAGACTTTTCAACAAAGGATAATTTCGGGAAACCTCCTCGG
ATTCCATTGCCCAGCTATCTGTCACTTCATCGAAAGGACAGTAGAAAAGGAAGGTGGCTCCTACAAATGC
CATCATTGCGATAAAGGAAAGGCTATCATTCAAGATCTCTCTGCCGACAGTGGTCCCAAAGATGGACCCC
CACCCACGAGGAGCATCGTGGAAAAAGAAGACGTTCCAACCACGTCTTCAAAGCAAGTGGATTGATGTGA
CATCTCCACTGACGTAAGGGATGACGCACAATCCCACTATCCTTCGCAAGACCCTTCCTCTATATAAGGA
AGTTCATTTCATTTGGAGAGGACACGCCTCAGGTACAGAGCATATTTTTACAACAATTACCAACAACAAC
AAACAACAAACAACATTACAATTACATTTACAATTACAATGGACCCCAACGAGAAGCGCGATCACATGGT
CCTGCTGGAGTTCGTGACCGCCGCCGGGATCACTCTCGGCATGGACGAGCTGTACAAGGGATCTGGGTCA
TGGTCTCATCCACAATTCGAGAAGTCAGGAGGAGATTATAAGGATGATGATGATAAGGCTTCTTGGTCAC
ATCCTCAGTTTGAAAAGTCTGGAGCTTCAGGAAGAGTTGGCTCGACCATGCGTGGCCTCGTCGGCCATTC
TCGACTAAGTTGGCAGCATCACCCGACGCACTTTGCGCCGAATAAATACCTGTGACGGAAGATCACTTCG
CAGAATAAATAAATCCTGGTGTCCCTGTTGATACCGGGAAGCCCTGGGCCAACTTTTGGCGAAAATGAGA
CGTTGATCGGCACGTAAGAGGTTCCAACTTTCACCATAATGAAATAAGATCACTACCGGGCGTATTTTTT
GAGTTATCGAGATTTTCAGGAGCTAAGGAAGCTAAACTTTTGCTGACGAGAACAGGGACTGGTGAAATGC
AGTTTAAGGTTTACACCTATAAAAGAGAGAGCCGTTATCGTCTGTTTGTGGATGTACAGAGTGATATTAT
TGACACGCCTGGGCGACGGATGGTGATCCCCCTGGCCAGTGCACGTCTGCTGTCAGATAAAGTCTCCCGT
GAACTTTACCCGGTGGTGCATATCGGGGATGAAAGCTGGCGCATGATGACCACCGATATGGCCAGTGTGC
CGGTATCCGTTATCGGGGAAGAAGTGGCTGATCTCAGCCACCGCGAAAATGACATCAAAAACGCCATTAA
CCTGATGTTCTGGGGAATATAAATGTCAGGCTCCCTTATACACAGGGCCAGTCTGGCCAGACCTGGATGT
TTCCAGTGGACGTCCGGATAAGCGATCGCCATTTAAATAGGATCGTTCAAACATTTGGCAATAAAGTTTC
TTAAGATTGAATCCTGTTGCCGGTCTTGCGATGATTATCATATAATTTCTGTTGAATTACGTTAAGCATG
TAATAATTAACATGTAATGCATGACGTTATTTATGAGATGGGTTTTTATGATTAGAGTCCCGCAATTATA
CATTTAATACGCGATAGAAAACAAAATATAGCGCGCAAACTAGGATAAATTATCGCGCGCGGTGTCATCT
ATGTTACTAGATCGTTAACGATATGTCGAGGCTCAGCAGGACCTGCAGGCATGCAAGCTTGGCACTGGCC
GTCGTTTTACAACGTCGTGACTGGGAAAACCCTGGCGTTACCCAACTTAATCGCCTTGCAGCACATCCCC
CTTTCGCCAGCTGGCGTAATAGCGAAGAGGCCCGCACCGATCGCCCTTCCCAACAGTTGCGCAGCCTGAA
TGGCGAATGCTAGAGCAGCTTGAGCTTGGATCAGATTGTCGTTTCCCGCCTTCAGTTTAAACTATCAGTG
TTTGACAGGATATATTGGCGGGTAAACCTAAGAGAAAAGAGCGTTTATTAGAATAATCGGATATTTAAAA
GGGCGTGAAAAGGTTTATCCGTTCGTCCATTTGTATGTGCATGCCAACCACAGGGTTCCCCTCGGGATCA
AAGTACTTTGATCCAACCCCTCCGCTGCTATAGTGCAGTCGGCTTCTGACGTTCAGTGCAGCCGTCTTCT
GAAAACGACATGTCGCACAAGTCCTAAGTTACGCGACAGGCTGCCGCCCTGCCCTTTTCCTGGCGTTTTC
TTGTCGCGTGTTTTAGTCGCATAAAGTAGAATACTTGCGACTAGAACCGGAGACATTACGCCATGAACAA
GAGCGCCGCCGCTGGCCTGCTGGGCTATGCCCGCGTCAGCACCGACGACCAGGACTTGACCAACCAACGG
GCCGAACTGCACGCGGCCGGCTGCACCAAGCTGTTTTCCGAGAAGATCACCGGCACCAGGCGCGACCGCC
CGGAGCTGGCCAGGATGCTTGACCACCTACGCCCTGGCGACGTTGTGACAGTGACCAGGCTAGACCGCCT
GGCCCGCAGCACCCGCGACCTACTGGACATTGCCGAGCGCATCCAGGAGGCCGGCGCGGGCCTGCGTAGC
CTGGCAGAGCCGTGGGCCGACACCACCACGCCGGCCGGCCGCATGGTGTTGACCGTGTTCGCCGGCATTG
CCGAGTTCGAGCGTTCCCTAATCATCGACCGCACCCGGAGCGGGCGCGAGGCCGCCAAGGCGCGAGGCGT
GAAGTTTGGCCCCCGCCCTACCCTCACCCCGGCACAGATCGCGCACGCCCGCGAGCTGATCGACCAGGAA
GGCCGCACCGTGAAAGAGGCGGCTGCACTGCTTGGCGTGCATCGCTCGACCCTGTACCGCGCACTTGAGC
GCAGCGAGGAAGTGACGCCCACCGAGGCCAGGCGGCGCGGTGCCTTCCGTGAGGACGCATTGACCGAGGC
CGACGCCCTGGCGGCCGCCGAGAATGAACGCCAAGAGGAACAAGCATGAAACCGCACCAGGACGGCCAGG
ACGAACCGTTTTTCATTACCGAAGAGATCGAGGCGGAGATGATCGCGGCCGGGTACGTGTTCGAGCCGCC
CGCGCACGTCTCAACCGTGCGGCTGCATGAAATCCTGGCCGGTTTGTCTGATGCCAAGCTGGCGGCCTGG
CCGGCGAGCTTGGCCGCTGAAGAAACCGAGCGCCGCCGTCTAAAAAGGTGATGTGTATTTGAGTAAAACA
GCTTGCGTCATGCGGTCGCTGCGTATATGATGCGATGAGTAAATAAACAAATACGCAAGGGGAACGCATG
AAGGTTATCGCTGTACTTAACCAGAAAGGCGGGTCAGGCAAGACGACCATCGCAACCCATCTAGCCCGCG
CCCTGCAACTCGCCGGGGCCGATGTTCTGTTAGTCGATTCCGATCCCCAGGGCAGTGCCCGCGATTGGGC
GGCCGTGCGGGAAGATCAACCGCTAACCGTTGTCGGCATCGACCGCCCGACGATTGACCGCGACGTGAAG
GCCATCGGCCGGCGCGACTTCGTAGTGATCGACGGAGCGCCCCAGGCGGCGGACTTGGCTGTGTCCGCGA
TCAAGGCAGCCGACTTCGTGCTGATTCCGGTGCAGCCAAGCCCTTACGACATATGGGCCACCGCCGACCT
GGTGGAGCTGGTTAAGCAGCGCATTGAGGTCACGGATGGAAGGCTACAAGCGGCCTTTGTCGTGTCGCGG
GCGATCAAAGGCACGCGCATCGGCGGTGAGGTTGCCGAGGCGCTGGCCGGGTACGAGCTGCCCATTCTTG
AGTCCCGTATCACGCAGCGCGTGAGCTACCCAGGCACTGCCGCCGCCGGCACAACCGTTCTTGAATCAGA
ACCCGAGGGCGACGCTGCCCGCGAGGTCCAGGCGCTGGCCGCTGAAATTAAATCAAAACTCATTTGAGTT
AATGAGGTAAAGAGAAAATGAGCAAAAGCACAAACACGCTAAGTGCCGGCCGTCCGAGCGCACGCAGCAG
CAAGGCTGCAACGTTGGCCAGCCTGGCAGACACGCCAGCCATGAAGCGGGTCAACTTTCAGTTGCCGGCG
GAGGATCACACCAAGCTGAAGATGTACGCGGTACGCCAAGGCAAGACCATTACCGAGCTGCTATCTGAAT
ACATCGCGCAGCTACCAGAGTAAATGAGCAAATGAATAAATGAGTAGATGAATTTTAGCGGCTAAAGGAG
GCGGCATGGAAAATCAAGAACAACCAGGCACCGACGCCGTGGAATGCCCCATGTGTGGAGGAACGGGCGG
TTGGCCAGGCGTAAGCGGCTGGGTTGCCTGCCGGCCCTGCAATGGCACTGGAACCCCCAAGCCCGAGGAA
TCGGCGTGAGCGGTCGCAAACCATCCGGCCCGGTACAAATCGGCGCGGCGCTGGGTGATGACCTGGTGGA
GAAGTTGAAGGCGGCGCAGGCCGCCCAGCGGCAACGCATCGAGGCAGAAGCACGCCCCGGTGAATCGTGG
CAAGCGGCCGCTGATCGAATCCGCAAAGAATCCCGGCAACCGCCGGCAGCCGGTGCGCCGTCGATTAGGA
AGCCGCCCAAGGGCGACGAGCAACCAGATTTTTTCGTTCCGATGCTCTATGACGTGGGCACCCGCGATAG
TCGCAGCATCATGGACGTGGCCGTTTTCCGTCTGTCGAAGCGTGACCGACGAGCTGGCGAGGTGATCCGC
TACGAGCTTCCAGACGGGCACGTAGAGGTTTCCGCAGGGCCGGCGGGCATGGCCAGTGTGTGGGATTACG
ACCTGGTACTGATGGCGGTTTCCCATCTAACCGAATCCATGAACCGATACCGGGAAGGGAAGGGAGACAA
GCCCGGCCGCGTGTTCCGTCCACACGTTGCGGACGTACTCAAGTTCTGCCGGCGAGCCGATGGCGGAAAG
CAGAAAGACGACCTGGTAGAAACCTGCATTCGGTTAAACACCACGCACGTTGCCATGCAGCGTACGAAGA
AGGCCAAGAACGGCCGCCTGGTGACGGTATCCGAGGGTGAAGCCTTGATTAGCCGCTACAAGATCGTAAA
GAGCGAAACCGGGCGGCCGGAGTACATCGAGATCGAGCTAGCTGATTGGATGTACCGCGAGATCACAGAA
GGCAAGAACCCGGACGTGCTGACGGTTCACCCCGATTACTTTTTGATCGATCCCGGCATCGGCCGTTTTC
TCTACCGCCTGGCACGCCGCGCCGCAGGCAAGGCAGAAGCCAGATGGTTGTTCAAGACGATCTACGAACG
CAGTGGCAGCGCCGGAGAGTTCAAGAAGTTCTGTTTCACCGTGCGCAAGCTGATCGGGTCAAATGACCTG
CCGGAGTACGATTTGAAGGAGGAGGCGGGGCAGGCTGGCCCGATCCTAGTCATGCGCTACCGCAACCTGA
TCGAGGGCGAAGCATCCGCCGGTTCCTAATGTACGGAGCAGATGCTAGGGCAAATTGCCCTAGCAGGGGA
AAAAGGTCGAAAAGGTCTCTTTCCTGTGGATAGCACGTACATTGGGAACCCAAAGCCGTACATTGGGAAC
CGGAACCCGTACATTGGGAACCCAAAGCCGTACATTGGGAACCGGTCACACATGTAAGTGACTGATATAA
AAGAGAAAAAAGGCGATTTTTCCGCCTAAAACTCTTTAAAACTTATTAAAACTCTTAAAACCCGCCTGGC
CTGTGCATAACTGTCTGGCCAGCGCACAGCCGAAGAGCTGCAAAAAGCGCCTACCCTTCGGTCGCTGCGC
TCCCTACGCCCCGCCGCTTCGCGTCGGCCTATCGCGGCCGCTGGCCGCTCAAAAATGGCTGGCCTACGGC
CAGGCAATCTACCAGGGCGCGGACAAGCCGCGCCGTCGCCACTCGACCGCCGGCGCCCACATCAAGGCAC
CCTGCCTCGCGCGTTTCGGTGATGACGGTGAAAACCTCTGACACATGCAGCTCCCGGAGACGGTCACAGC
TTGTCTGTAAGCGGATGCCGGGAGCAGACAAGCCCGTCAGGGCGCGTCAGCGGGTGTTGGCGGGTGTCGG
GGCGCAGCCATGACCCAGTCACGTAGCGATAGCGGAGTGTATACTGGCTTAACTATGCGGCATCAGAGCA
GATTGTACTGAGAGTGCACCATATGCGGTGTGAAATACCGCACAGATGCGTAAGGAGAAAATACCGCATC
AGGCGCTCTTCCGCTTCCTCGCTCACTGACTCGCTGCGCTCGGTCGTTCGGCTGCGGCGAGCGGTATCAG
CTCACTCAAAGGCGGTAATACGGTTATCCACAGAATCAGGGGATAACGCAGGAAAGAACATGTGAGCAAA
AGGCCAGCAAAAGGCCAGGAACCGTAAAAAGGCCGCGTTGCTGGCGTTTTTCCATAGGCTCCGCCCCCCT
GACGAGCATCACAAAAATCGACGCTCAAGTCAGAGGTGGCGAAACCCGACAGGACTATAAAGATACCAGG
CGTTTCCCCCTGGAAGCTCCCTCGTGCGCTCTCCTGTTCCGACCCTGCCGCTTACCGGATACCTGTCCGC
CTTTCTCCCTTCGGGAAGCGTGGCGCTTTCTCATAGCTCACGCTGTAGGTATCTCAGTTCGGTGTAGGTC
GTTCGCTCCAAGCTGGGCTGTGTGCACGAACCCCCCGTTCAGCCCGACCGCTGCGCCTTATCCGGTAACT
ATCGTCTTGAGTCCAACCCGGTAAGACACGACTTATCGCCACTGGCAGCAGCCACTGGTAACAGGATTAG
CAGAGCGAGGTATGTAGGCGGTGCTACAGAGTTCTTGAAGTGGTGGCCTAACTACGGCTACACTAGAAGG
ACAGTATTTGGTATCTGCGCTCTGCTGAAGCCAGTTACCTTCGGAAAAAGAGTTGGTAGCTCTTGATCCG
GCAAACAAACCACCGCTGGTAGCGGTGGTTTTTTTGTTTGCAAGCAGCAGATTACGCGCAGAAAAAAAGG
ATCTCAAGAAGATCCTTTGATCTTTTCTACGGGGTCTGACGCTCAGTGGAACGAAAACTCACGTTAAGGG
ATTTTGGTCATGCATTCTAGGTACTAAAACAATTCATCCAGTAAAATATAATATTTTATTTTCTCCCAAT
CAGGCTTGATCCCCAGTAAGTCAAAAAATAGCTCGACATACTGTTCTTCCCCGATATCCTCCCTGATCGA
CCGGACGCAGAAGGCAATGTCATACCACTTGTCCGCCCTGCCGCTTCTCCCAAGATCAATAAAGCCACTT
ACTTTGCCATCTTTCACAAAGATGTTGCTGTCTCCCAGGTCGCCGTGGGAAAAGACAAGTTCCTCTTCGG
GCTTTTCCGTCTTTAAAAAATCATACAGCTCGCGCGGATCTTTAAATGGAGTGTCTTCTTCCCAGTTTTC
GCAATCCACATCGGCCAGATCGTTATTCAGTAAGTAATCCAATTCGGCTAAGCGGCTGTCTAAGCTATTC
GTATAGGGACAATCCGATATGTCGATGGAGTGAAAGAGCCTGATGCACTCCGCATACAGCTCGATAATCT
TTTCAGGGCTTTGTTCATCTTCATACTCTTCCGAGCAAAGGACGCCATCGGCCTCACTCATGAGCAGATT
GCTCCAGCCATCATGCCGTTCAAAGTGCAGGACCTTTGGAACAGGCAGCTTTCCTTCCAGCCATAGCATC
ATGTCCTTTTCCCGTTCCACATCATAGGTGGTCCCTTTATACCGGCTGTCCGTCATTTTTAAATATAGGT
TTTCATTTTCTCCCACCAGCTTATATACCTTAGCAGGAGACATTCCTTCCGTATCTTTTACGCAGCGGTA
TTTTTCGATCAGTTTTTTCAATTCCGGTGATATTCTCATTTTAGCCATTTATTATTTCCTTCCTCTTTTC
TACAGTATTTAAAGATACCCCAAGAAGCTAATTATAACAAGACGAACTCCAATTCACTGTTCCTTGCATT
CTAAAACCTTAAATACCAGAAAACAGCTTTTTCAAAGTTGTTTTCAAAGTTGGCGTATAACATAGTATCG
ACGGAGCCGATTTTGAAACCGCGGTGATCACAGGCAGCAACGCTCTGTCATCGTTACAATCAACATGCTA
CCCTCCGCGAGATCATCCGTGTTTCAAACCCGGCAGCTTAGTTGCCGTTCTTCCGAATAGCATCGGTAAC
ATGAGCAAAGTCTGCCGCCTTACAACGGCTCTCCCGCTGACGCCGTCCCGGACTGATGGGCTGCCTGTAT
CGAGTGGTGATTTTGTGCCGAGCTGCCGGTCGGGGAGCTGTTGGCTGGCTGG
